>Addgene plasmid #247152 | pEf1a-superDn29-P2A-GFP | addgene full sequence | sequence record 491685 | Addgene NGS Result
GGTTATGGCAGCACTGCATAATTCTCTTACTGTCATGCCATCCGTAAGATGCTTTTCTGTGACTGGTGAG
TACTCAACCAAGTCATTCTGAGAATAGTGTATGCGGCGACCGAGTTGCTCTTGCCCGGCGTCAATACGGG
ATAATACCGCGCCACATAGCAGAACTTTAAAAGTGCTCATCATTGGAAAACGTTCTTCGGGGCGAAAACT
CTCAAGGATCTTACCGCTGTTGAGATCCAGTTCGATGTAACCCACTCGTGCACCCAACTGATCTTCAGCA
TCTTTTACTTTCACCAGCGTTTCTGGGTGAGCAAAAACAGGAAGGCAAAATGCCGCAAAAAAGGGAATAA
GGGCGACACGGAAATGTTGAATACTCATACTCTTCCTTTTTCAATATTATTGAAGCATTTATCAGGGTTA
TTGTCTCATGAGCGGATACATATTTGAATGTATTTAGAAAAATAAACAAATAGGGGTTCCGCGCACATTT
CCCCGAAAAGTGCCACCTGACGTCTAAGATACATTGATGAGTTTGGACAAACCACAACTAGAATGCAGTG
AAAAAAATGCTTTATTTGTGAAATTTGTGATGCTATTGCTTTATTTGTAACCATTATAAGCTGCAATAAA
CAAGTTGTTGATTATCGATAAGCTTGATATCGAATTCTTACTTGTACAGCTCGTCCATGCCGAGAGTGAT
CCCGGCGGCGGTCACGAACTCCAGCAGGACCATGTGATCGCGCTTCTCGTTGGGGTCTTTGCTCAGGGCG
GACTGGGTGCTCAGGTAGTGGTTGTCGGGCAGCAGCACGGGGCCGTCGCCGATGGGGGTGTTCTGCTGGT
AGTGGTCGGCGAGCTGCACGCTGCCGTCCTCGATGTTGTGGCGGATCTTGAAGTTCACCTTGATGCCGTT
CTTCTGCTTGTCGGCCATGATATAGACGTTGTGGCTGTTGTAGTTGTACTCCAGCTTGTGCCCCAGGATG
TTGCCGTCCTCCTTGAAGTCGATGCCCTTCAGCTCGATGCGGTTCACCAGGGTGTCGCCCTCGAACTTCA
CCTCGGCGCGGGTCTTGTAGTTGCCGTCGTCCTTGAAGAAGATGGTGCGCTCCTGGACGTAGCCTTCGGG
CATGGCGGACTTGAAGAAGTCGTGCTGCTTCATGTGGTCGGGGTAGCGGCTGAAGCACTGCACGCCGTAG
GTCAGGGTGGTCACGAGGGTGGGCCAGGGCACGGGCAGCTTGCCGGTGGTGCAGATGAACTTCAGGGTCA
GCTTGCCGTAGGTGGCATCGCCCTCGCCCTCGCCGGACACGCTGAACTTGTGGCCGTTTACGTCGCCGTC
CAGCTCGACCAGGATGGGCACCACCCCGGTGAACAGCTCCTCGCCCTTGCTCACTGGGCCAGGATTCTCC
TCGACGTCACCGCATGTTAGCAGACTTCCTCTGCCCTCTCCACTGCCGCTAGCGTGGTGGTGGTGATGGT
GACCGCCGCTGTTGATCTGAGGCAGCTTAGGATAAAGCACCAAGGTGAAGTCATCGTCTCTCTGGTGCTT
TTCTTTTCTGTAAACAGCGTAGTCCAGCACGCTCTTCAGCAGGTTGTTCTTCTTGGCAGGGTCCTGGGTC
TTGTAGTACAGTTCAAGCACGTTCTCGACTGTGGGGATGATATCCTTCTTCACTTTGTTCCGCTGCACCT
CCTCGGCCAGAGCCTTCTCGGCGTCGTGGATGGCCTTCTTGGTATCATCGATGCGTTCAGCCAGGATGTT
GCTTCTTTCCAGGAATGTATCGATGCTGTACACGCCCTTCTCCAGCAGATTGTGCAGGTTGTCCTTCTGC
TTGCACAGGTCATTCAGTTCCTTCTCCAGCCGGTGGAGGGCTTTCTGTCTGGGGTCCACGCTGTCGTCGT
TCACCTTGGGTCTCTGATGTTTGAACCAATCGGCCTTGTACTGTGCCAGCAGCTGGTGCAGGCCTTGGAT
AATTTTGCTTTCCACGTACTCGAATCTGCTAGACTTGTTGGTACAGTATCTCTGGTAGCAGATCAGGTGG
GGGTGGCGCTTGTGGGTGTAAGGTCTATACACCATGCTGCTACCACAAATCCCGCACTTGACCAGTCCGG
CCAGGGGGTTAGTGATGCCGTTCTGCTTCTGATAGGGCACGTGGTACTTCCGCTCCAGGATCTCTTGGGC
CTTCAGGTAGGTTTCCATGGACACCAGAGGTTCGTGCTTGCCCTCCACGTCGATCCATTGTTCCTTGGGC
CGCATCCGGACATCCTTTTTTTTGCCTGGTGTGATAGATTTTTTTTCCTCCCGCTTCCGCCACTGGATTC
TGCCGGCGTACACGGCATTCTTCAACTTAGACAACACGGTGGAGACCTTCCAGGGGATGCCTGTAGGGCT
CTTGCAGAACTTGTTCAGCTCGTTGGCGATCTTGCTGGCGCCCATCCGCACGTTAGGATCGTCGTGGGTG
TACCAGTCAAAGATCATCTTCACGATAGGGGCCTGCTCAGGGTGAGGAATCAGGTACCGCTCCTTGTTGT
TTTTCTCGATGATGTAGCCGTAAGGTGGTCTTGGAGCGATGTAATTTCCCTCCTCAACTGTGGCCACTCT
GCCCCGCTGCAGTCTTCTGGTGATAAACTTGAATTCCCGCCTGGCCATGAAGGCGCCAAACTCGGCGTAT
TCCTCGTCGAACTCGTTGTTCAGGTCGTATGTTTTCAGAGGGGTGATGATCTTGGTGTTGCTATTCTTGA
AGGCCTCCAGGATAATGCCCTGCTCCTTGGTATTGCCTCTGCCCAGTCTGTCGATGTCCATGCACAGCAC
AGCGTCGTACAGTCCCTCTTCCACCCCCTTCAGTGTCTCCAGCATCTCAGGTCTGTGGATCAGAGACTCG
CCGCTGATGCCCACTTCCTCTCTGATCTTCACGATGTTCAGATTTCTTTCTTTGGCCAGCTTCAGCAGGA
TGTTTCTATGTTTAGCCAGGGTTTCGCCCTCGCCCCTGGCCTCAGCTTCCAGATCGGCTCTGGACTTTCT
AAGGTGTATGAGCACCCGTTCCATGGTATATCTCCTTCTTAAAGTTAAACGGTGGCCGTACGTCACGACA
CCTGAAATGGAAGAAAAAAACTTTGAACCACTGTCTGAGGCTTGAGAATGAACCAAGATCCAAACTCAAA
AAGGGCAAATTCCAAGGAGAATTACATCAAGTGCCAAGCTGGCCTAACTTCAGTCTCCACCCACTCAGTG
TGGGGAAACTCCATCGCATAAAACCCCTCCCCCCAACCTAAAGACGACGTACTCCAAAAGCTCGAGAACT
AATCGAGGTGCCTGGACGGCGCCCGGTACTCCGTGGAGTCACATGAAGCGACGGCTGAGGACGGAAAGGC
CCTTTTCCTTTGTGTGGGTGACTCACCCGCCCGCTCTCCCGAGCGCCGCGTCCTCCATTTTGAGCTCCCT
GCAGCAGGGCCGGGAAGCGGCCATCTTTCCGCTCACGCAACTGGTGCCGACCGGGCCAGCCTTGCCGCCC
AGGGCGGGGCGATACACGGCGGCGCGAGGCCAGGCACCAGAGCAGGCCGGCCAGCTTGAGACTACCCCCG
TCCGATTCTCGGTGGCCGCGCTCGCAGGCCCCGCCTCGCCGAACATGTGCGCTGGGACGCACGGGCCCCG
TCGCCGCCCGCGGCCCCAAAAACCGAAATACCAGTGTGCAGATCTTGGCCCGCATTTACAAGACTATCTT
GCCAGAAAAAAAGCGTCGCAGCAGGTCATCAAAAATTTTAAATGGCTAGAGACTTATCGAAAGCAGCGAG
ACAGGCGCGAAGGTGCCACCAGATTCGCACGCGGCGGCCCCAGCGCCCAGGCCAGGCCTCAACTCAAGCA
CGAGGCGAAGGGGCTCCTTAAGCGCAAGGCCTCGAACTCTCCCACCCACTTCCAACCCGAAGCTCGGGAT
CAAGAATCACGTACTGCAGCCAGGTGGAAGTAATTCAAGGCACGCAAGGGCCATAACCCGTAAAGAGGCC
AGGCCCGCGGGAACCACACACGGCACTTACCTGTGTTCTGGCGGCAAACCCGTTGCGAAAAAGAACGTTC
ACGGCGACTACTGCACTTATATACGGTTCTCCCCCACCCTCGGGAAAAAGGCGGAGCCAGTACACGACAT
CACTTTCCCAGTTTACCCCGCGCCACCTTCTCTAGGCACCGGTTCAATTGCCGACCCCTCCCCCCAACTT
CTCGGGGACTGTGGGCGATGTGCGCTCTGCCCACTGACGGGCACCGGAGCCAATTCCCACTCCTTTCAAG
ACCTAGAAGGTCCGCTCTTCCCTTCCTCGCTCACTGACTCGCTGCGCTCGGTCGTTCGGCTGCGGCGAGC
GGTATCAGCTCACTCAAAGGCGGTAATACGGTTATCCACAGAATCAGGGGATAACGCAGGAAAGAACATG
TGAGCAAAAGGCCAGCAAAAGGCCAGGAACCGTAAAAAGGCCGCGTTGCTGGCGTTTTTCCATAGGCTCC
GCCCCCCTGACGAGCATCACAAAAATCGACGCTCAAGTCAGAGGTGGCGAAACCCGACAGGACTATAAAG
ATACCAGGCGTTTCCCCCTGGAAGCTCCCTCGTGCGCTCTCCTGTTCCGACCCTGCCGCTTACCGGATAC
CTGTCCGCCTTTCTCCCTTCGGGAAGCGTGGCGCTTTCTCATAGCTCACGCTGTAGGTATCTCAGTTCGG
TGTAGGTCGTTCGCTCCAAGCTGGGCTGTGTGCACGAACCCCCCGTTCAGCCCGACCGCTGCGCCTTATC
CGGTAACTATCGTCTTGAGTCCAACCCGGTAAGACACGACTTATCGCCACTGGCAGCAGCCACTGGTAAC
AGGATTAGCAGAGCGAGGTATGTAGGCGGTGCTACAGAGTTCTTGAAGTGGTGGCCTAACTACGGCTACA
CTAGAAGAACAGTATTTGGTATCTGCGCTCTGCTGAAGCCAGTTACCTTCGGAAAAAGAGTTGGTAGCTC
TTGATCCGGCAAACAAACCACCGCTGGTAGCGGTGGTTTTTTTGTTTGCAAGCAGCAGATTACGCGCAGA
AAAAAAGGATCTCAAGAAGATCCTTTGATCTTTTCTACGGGGTCTGACGCTCAGTGGAACGAAAACTCAC
GTTAAGGGATTTTGGTCATGAGATTATCAAAAAGGATCTTCACCTAGATCCTTTTAAATTAAAAATGAAG
TTTTAAATCAATCTAAAGTATATATGAGTAAACTTGGTCTGACAGTTACCAATGCTTAATCAGTGAGGCA
CCTATCTCAGCGATCTGTCTATTTCGTTCATCCATAGTTGCCTGACTCCCCGTCGTGTAGATAACTACGA
TACGGGAGGGCTTACCATCTGGCCCCAGTGCTGCAATGATACCGCGAGACCCACGCTCACCGGCTCCAGA
TTTATCAGCAATAAACCAGCCAGCCGGAAGGGCCGAGCGCAGAAGTGGTCCTGCAACTTTATCCGCCTCC
ATCCAGTCTATTAATTGTTGCCGGGAAGCTAGAGTAAGTAGTTCGCCAGTTAATAGTTTGCGCAACGTTG
TTGCCATTGCTACAGGCATCGTGGTGTCACGCTCGTCGTTTGGTATGGCTTCATTCAGCTCCGGTTCCCA
ACGATCAAGGCGAGTTACATGATCCCCCATGTTGTGCAAAAAAGCGGTTAGCTCCTTCGGTCCTCCGATC
GTTGTCAGAAGTAAGTTGGCCGCAGTGTTATCACTCAT
Features (pLannotate 1.2.2; 9 found; start..end, strand, type, name):
    379..483     -  promoter       AmpR promoter: bla
    515..636     -  polyA_signal   SV40 poly(A) signal: SV40 polyadenylation signal
    643..667     -  misc_feature   MCS (fragment): pBluescript multiple cloning site
    668..1384    -  CDS            EGFP: the original enhanced GFP (Yang et al., 1996) mammalian codon-optimized
   3041..3060    -  RBS            RBS (fragment): efficient ribosome binding site from bacteriophage T7 gene 10 (Olins and Rangwala, 1989)
   3073..4251    -  promoter       EF-1α promoter: strong constitutive promoter for human elongation factor EF-1α
   4258..4283    -  CDS            small t antigen (fragment): SV40 (simian virus 40) small t antigen
   4467..5055    -  rep_origin     ori: high-copy-number ColE1/pMB1/pBR322/pUC origin of replication
   5226..378     -  CDS            AmpR (across the origin): β-lactamase; bla; confers resistance to ampicillin, carbenicillin, and related antibiotics
