[The description below was written by a language model from this plasmid's Addgene catalogue record and pLannotate feature annotations shown in this document.]
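Description:
pEf1a-superDn29-P2A-GFP is a 5.7 kb mammalian expression plasmid built on the pCB212 backbone for transient production of an engineered Dn29 recombinase in human or other mammalian cells. It is maintained in E. coli as a high-copy plasmid through a ColE1/pUC-type origin of replication and is selected with ampicillin via the β-lactamase gene and its native bla promoter. There is no mammalian drug-resistance marker; GFP fluorescence serves as the only way to identify or sort transfected cells.

The payload is a single transcription unit driven by the strong constitutive human EF-1α promoter and terminated by an SV40 polyadenylation signal. The open reading frame encodes superDn29, a synthetic, human codon-optimized recombinase described as the highest-efficiency variant of the series and carrying eleven substitutions (M6I, E70G, A224P, G227V, I233K, K248R, I303K, Q332K, N341Q, L388P and Y404C). It is joined through a P2A self-cleaving peptide to EGFP, so that ribosomal skipping yields recombinase and reporter as separate proteins from one mRNA and fluorescence tracks recombinase expression. The record also lists a C-terminal 6xHis tag on the insert. The automated feature table annotates EGFP but not the recombinase, P2A or His tag; the unannotated stretch between the EF-1α promoter and EGFP presumably holds the recombinase coding sequence. Short hits to a T7 gene 10 ribosome binding site, a pBluescript polylinker and SV40 small t antigen are fragments only and probably cloning remnants.

According to the record and the associated publication title, the plasmid supplies the recombinase for site-specific insertion of DNA into the human genome. The donor or cargo DNA is not part of this construct.
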