Addgene plasmid #247152: pEf1a-superDn29-P2A-GFP
Purpose: Mammalian expression of a human codon optimized engineered superDn29 recombinase (highest efficiency variant)
Depositing lab: Patrick Hsu. Depositing organization: Arc Institute. Publication: Site-specific DNA insertion into the human genome with engineered recombinases. Fanton A, Bartie LJ, Martins JQ, Tran VQ, Goudy L, Kernick C, Durrant MG, Wei J, Armour-Garb Z, Pawluk A, Konermann S, Marson A, Gilbert LA, Roth TL, Hsu PD. Nat Biotechnol. 2025 Nov 6. doi: 10.1038/s41587-025-02895-3. PubMed 41199024.
Backbone
  Vector backbone: pCB212
  Vector type: Mammalian Expression
  Selectable markers: GFP
Growth in bacteria
  Bacterial resistance: Ampicillin, 100 μg/mL
  Growth temperature: 37°C
  Growth strain: DH5alpha
  Copy number: High Copy
Gene/Insert
  Gene/Insert name: superDn29-P2A-GFP
  Species: Synthetic
  Mutation: M6I/E70G/A224P/G227V/I233K/K248R/I303K/Q332K/N341Q/L388P/Y404C
  Promoter: Ef1a
  Tag / fusion protein: 6xHis (C terminal on insert)
  Cloning method: Gibson Cloning
Terms and licenses: Academic/Nonprofit Terms; Industry Terms: Not Available to Industry
Depositor comments: Please visit https://doi.org/10.1101/2024.11.01.621560 for bioRxiv preprint.
How to cite: pEf1a-superDn29-P2A-GFP was a gift from Patrick Hsu (Addgene plasmid # 247152 ; http://n2t.net/addgene:247152 ; RRID:Addgene_247152)
